Addgene plasmid #161741: Sticky-343c-3X
Purpose: (Empty Backbone) DNA fragment production for dinucleosome preparation
Depositing lab: Curt Davey. Depositing organization: Nanyang Technological University (NTU). Publication: Engineering nucleosomes for generating diverse chromatin assemblies. Adhireksan Z, Sharma D, Lee PL, Bao Q, Padavattan S, Shum WK, Davey GE, Davey CA. Nucleic Acids Res. 2021 Feb 15. pii: 6137298. doi: 10.1093/nar/gkab070. PubMed 33590100.
Backbone
  Vector backbone: pUC19
  Backbone manufacturer: Genscript
  Backbone size (bp): 2710
  Modifications to backbone: cloned into the BamHI and HindIII sites of the pUC19 vector
  Vector type: Bacterial vector for DNA production
Growth in bacteria
  Bacterial resistance: Ampicillin, 100 μg/mL
  Growth temperature: 37°C
  Growth strain: DH5alpha
  Copy number: High Copy
Gene/Insert
  Cloning method: Restriction Enzyme
  Sequencing primers: 5′ M13 fwd; 3′ M13 rev
Terms and licenses: Academic/Nonprofit Terms; Industry Terms: Not Available to Industry
Depositor comments: Please cite the following article in any publications where this construct is utilized: doi: 10.1093/nar/gkab070 Z. Adhireksan, D. Sharma, P.L. Lee, Q. Bao, S. Padavattan, W.K. Shum, G.E. Davey & C.A. Davey. (2021). Engineering Nucleosomes for Generating Diverse Chromatin Assemblies. Nucleic Acids Res.
How to cite: Sticky-343c-3X was a gift from Curt Davey (Addgene plasmid # 161741 ; http://n2t.net/addgene:161741 ; RRID:Addgene_161741)
