[The description below was written by a language model from this plasmid's Addgene catalogue record and pLannotate feature annotations shown in this document.]
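Description:
Sticky-343c-3X is a pUC19-based bacterial plasmid used as a template source for producing a defined DNA fragment in bulk, which is then used to assemble dinucleosomes in vitro. It is not an expression vector. The catalogue lists it as an empty backbone and has no formal insert entry, but it also states that material was cloned between the BamHI and HindIII sites of the pUC19 polylinker. The sequenced record is 3,705 nt, against a stated backbone of 2,710 bp. The roughly 1 kb difference falls in the unannotated stretch between the lac operator and the remaining MCS fragment. The name suggests three copies of a 343 bp fragment with cohesive ("sticky") ends, which would fit that length, but the record does not state the composition, repeat number or excision sites of this region, so this reading is only an inference.

The annotated features are all standard pUC19 components. A high-copy ColE1/pMB1-type origin drives replication in E. coli, and the bla gene with its own promoter gives ampicillin resistance for selection. The CAP binding site, lac promoter and lac operator lie upstream of the cloning region, with a lacZα fragment and a remnant of the polylinker on the other side, so the cloned DNA interrupts the lacZα region. The short bom, rop and lacI hits are partial backbone matches rather than functional elements. M13 forward and reverse primer sites flank the cloning site for sequence verification. In use, the plasmid is amplified at high copy in a cloning strain, and the fragment is recovered for reconstitution with histones, supporting the engineered chromatin assemblies described in the associated work.
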