Features (pLannotate 1.2.2; 11 found; start..end, strand, type, name):
    165..191     -  misc_feature   MCS (fragment): pUC18/19 multiple cloning site
    188..345     +  CDS            lacZα (fragment): LacZα fragment of β-galactosidase; lacZ fragment
    351..450     -  misc_feature   bom (fragment): basis of mobility region from pBR322
    552..587     -  CDS            rop (fragment): Rop protein, which maintains plasmids at low copy number; rop
    682..786     +  promoter       AmpR promoter: bla
    787..1647    +  CDS            AmpR: β-lactamase; bla; confers resistance to ampicillin, carbenicillin, and related antibiotics
   1818..2406    +  rep_origin     ori: high-copy-number ColE1/pMB1/pBR322/pUC origin of replication
   2589..2681    +  CDS            lacI (fragment): lac repressor; lacI; The lac repressor binds to the lac operator to inhibit transcription in E. coli. This inhibition can be relieved by adding lactose or isopropyl-β-D-thiogalactopyranoside (IPTG).
   2694..2715    +  protein_bind   CAP binding site: CAP binding activates transcription in the presence of cAMP. E. coli catabolite activator protein
   2730..2760    +  promoter       lac promoter: promoter for the E. coli lac operon
   2768..2784    +  protein_bind   lac operator: The lac repressor binds to the lac operator to inhibit transcription in E. coli. This inhibition can be relieved by adding lactose or isopropyl-β-D-thiogalactopyranoside (IPTG). lac repressor encoded by lacI
>Addgene plasmid #161741 | Sticky-343c-3X | addgene full sequence | sequence record 331257 | Addgene NGS Result
TTTTTTTCATGTGCCGGTCTCACACGTGCCTGGAGACTAGTAAGCGCTTCTAGTGGCGGTTAAAACGCGG
TAGACAGCGCGTACGTGCGTTTAAGCGGTGCTAGAGCTGTCTACGACCAATTGAGCGGCCTCGGCACCGG
GATGCGTTTTTTTTCAGCGGTACCGGATCCCCGGGTACCGAGCTCGAATTCACTGGCCGTCGTTTTACAA
CGTCGTGACTGGGAAAACCCTGGCGTTACCCAACTTAATCGCCTTGCAGCACATCCCCCTTTCGCCAGCT
GGCGTAATAGCGAAGAGGCCCGCACCGATCGCCCTTCCCAACAGTTGCGCAGCCTGAATGGCGAATGGCG
CCTGATGCGGTATTTTCTCCTTACGCATCTGTGCGGTATTTCACACCGCATATGGTGCACTCTCAGTACA
ATCTGCTCTGATGCCGCATAGTTAAGCCAGCCCCGACACCCGCCAACACCCGCTGACGCGCCCTGACGGG
CTTGTCTGCTCCCGGCATCCGCTTACAGACAAGCTGTGACCGTCTCCGGGAGCTGCATGTGTCAGAGGTT
TTCACCGTCATCACCGAAACGCGCGAGACGAAAGGGCCTCGTGATACGCCTATTTTTATAGGTTAATGTC
ATGATAATAATGGTTTCTTAGACGTCAGGTGGCACTTTTCGGGGAAATGTGCGCGGAACCCCTATTTGTT
TATTTTTCTAAATACATTCAAATATGTATCCGCTCATGAGACAATAACCCTGATAAATGCTTCAATAATA
TTGAAAAAGGAAGAGTATGAGTATTCAACATTTCCGTGTCGCCCTTATTCCCTTTTTTGCGGCATTTTGC
CTTCCTGTTTTTGCTCACCCAGAAACGCTGGTGAAAGTAAAAGATGCTGAAGATCAGTTGGGTGCACGAG
TGGGTTACATCGAACTGGATCTCAACAGCGGTAAGATCCTTGAGAGTTTTCGCCCCGAAGAACGTTTTCC
AATGATGAGCACTTTTAAAGTTCTGCTATGTGGCGCGGTATTATCCCGTATTGACGCCGGGCAAGAGCAA
CTCGGTCGCCGCATACACTATTCTCAGAATGACTTGGTTGAGTACTCACCAGTCACAGAAAAGCATCTTA
CGGATGGCATGACAGTAAGAGAATTATGCAGTGCTGCCATAACCATGAGTGATAACACTGCGGCCAACTT
ACTTCTGACAACGATCGGAGGACCGAAGGAGCTAACCGCTTTTTTGCACAACATGGGGGATCATGTAACT
CGCCTTGATCGTTGGGAACCGGAGCTGAATGAAGCCATACCAAACGACGAGCGTGACACCACGATGCCTG
TAGCAATGGCAACAACGTTGCGCAAACTATTAACTGGCGAACTACTTACTCTAGCTTCCCGGCAACAATT
AATAGACTGGATGGAGGCGGATAAAGTTGCAGGACCACTTCTGCGCTCGGCCCTTCCGGCTGGCTGGTTT
ATTGCTGATAAATCTGGAGCCGGTGAGCGTGGGTCTCGCGGTATCATTGCAGCACTGGGGCCAGATGGTA
AGCCCTCCCGTATCGTAGTTATCTACACGACGGGGAGTCAGGCAACTATGGATGAACGAAATAGACAGAT
CGCTGAGATAGGTGCCTCACTGATTAAGCATTGGTAACTGTCAGACCAAGTTTACTCATATATACTTTAG
ATTGATTTAAAACTTCATTTTTAATTTAAAAGGATCTAGGTGAAGATCCTTTTTGATAATCTCATGACCA
AAATCCCTTAACGTGAGTTTTCGTTCCACTGAGCGTCAGACCCCGTAGAAAAGATCAAAGGATCTTCTTG
AGATCCTTTTTTTCTGCGCGTAATCTGCTGCTTGCAAACAAAAAAACCACCGCTACCAGCGGTGGTTTGT
TTGCCGGATCAAGAGCTACCAACTCTTTTTCCGAAGGTAACTGGCTTCAGCAGAGCGCAGATACCAAATA
CTGTTCTTCTAGTGTAGCCGTAGTTAGGCCACCACTTCAAGAACTCTGTAGCACCGCCTACATACCTCGC
TCTGCTAATCCTGTTACCAGTGGCTGCTGCCAGTGGCGATAAGTCGTGTCTTACCGGGTTGGACTCAAGA
CGATAGTTACCGGATAAGGCGCAGCGGTCGGGCTGAACGGGGGGTTCGTGCACACAGCCCAGCTTGGAGC
GAACGACCTACACCGAACTGAGATACCTACAGCGTGAGCTATGAGAAAGCGCCACGCTTCCCGAAGGGAG
AAAGGCGGACAGGTATCCGGTAAGCGGCAGGGTCGGAACAGGAGAGCGCACGAGGGAGCTTCCAGGGGGA
AACGCCTGGTATCTTTATAGTCCTGTCGGGTTTCGCCACCTCTGACTTGAGCGTCGATTTTTGTGATGCT
CGTCAGGGGGGCGGAGCCTATGGAAAAACGCCAGCAACGCGGCCTTTTTACGGTTCCTGGCCTTTTGCTG
GCCTTTTGCTCACATGTTCTTTCCTGCGTTATCCCCTGATTCTGTGGATAACCGTATTACCGCCTTTGAG
TGAGCTGATACCGCTCGCCGCAGCCGAACGACCGAGCGCAGCGAGTCAGTGAGCGAGGAAGCGGAAGAGC
GCCCAATACGCAAACCGCCTCTCCCCGCGCGTTGGCCGATTCATTAATGCAGCTGGCACGACAGGTTTCC
CGACTGGAAAGCGGGCAGTGAGCGCAACGCAATTAATGTGAGTTAGCTCACTCATTAGGCACCCCAGGCT
TTACACTTTATGCTTCCGGCTCGTATGTTGTGTGGAATTGTGAGCGGATAACAATTTCACACAGGAAACA
GCTATGACCATGATTACGCCAAGCTTGGAGATCTGGTACCGCTGTTTTTTTTCATGTGCCGGTCTCACAC
GTGCCTGGAGACTAGTAAGCGCTTCTAGTGGCGGTTAAAACGCGGTAGACAGCGCGTACGTGCGTTTAAG
CGGTGCTAGAGCTGTCTACGACCAATTGAGCGGCCTCGGCACCGGGATGCGTTTTTTTTTTCATACTCGA
GCATGCTTTTTTTTTTCATGTGCCGGTCTCACACGTGCCTGGAGACTAGTAAGCGCTTCTAGTGGCGGTT
AAAACGCGGTAGACAGCGCGTACGTGCGTTTAAGCGGTGCTAGAGCTGTCTACGACCAATTGAGCGGCCT
CGGCACCGGGATGCGTTTTTTTTCAGCGGTACCGCTGTTTTTTTTCATGTGCCGGTCTCACACGTGCCTG
GAGACTAGTAAGCGCTTCTAGTGGCGGTTAAAACGCGGTAGACAGCGCGTACGTGCGTTTAAGCGGTGCT
AGAGCTGTCTACGACCAATTGAGCGGCCTCGGCACCGGGATGCGTTTTTTTTTTCATACTCGAGCATGCT
TTTTTTTTTCATGTGCCGGTCTCACACGTGCCTGGAGACTAGTAAGCGCTTCTAGTGGCGGTTAAAACGC
GGTAGACAGCGCGTACGTGCGTTTAAGCGGTGCTAGAGCTGTCTACGACCAATTGAGCGGCCTCGGCACC
GGGATGCGTTTTTTTTCAGCGGTACCGCTGTTTTTTTTCATGTGCCGGTCTCACACGTGCCTGGAGACTA
GTAAGCGCTTCTAGTGGCGGTTAAAACGCGGTAGACAGCGCGTACGTGCGTTTAAGCGGTGCTAGAGCTG
TCTACGACCAATTGAGCGGCCTCGGCACCGGGATGCGTTTTTTTTTTCATACTCGAGCATGCTTT
