>Addgene plasmid #161741 | Sticky-343c-3X | depositor partial sequence | sequence record 313518 | Three copies of Sticky-343c bp sequence is cloned into BamHI/HindIII of pUC19
GGATCCGGTACCGCTGAAAAAAAACGCATCCCGGTGCCGAGGCCGCTCAATTGGTCGTAGACAGCTCTAG
CACCGCTTAAACGCACGTACGCGCTGTCTACCGCGTTTTAACCGCCACTAGAAGCGCTTACTAGTCTCCA
GGCACGTGTGAGACCGGCACATGAAAAAAAAAAGCATGCTCGAGTATGAAAAAAAAAACGCATCCCGGTG
CCGAGGCCGCTCAATTGGTCGTAGACAGCTCTAGCACCGCTTAAACGCACGTACGCGCTGTCTACCGCGT
TTTAACCGCCACTAGAAGCGCTTACTAGTCTCCAGGCACGTGTGAGACCGGCACATGAAAAAAAACAGCG
GTACCGCTGAAAAAAAACGCATCCCGGTGCCGAGGCCGCTCAATTGGTCGTAGACAGCTCTAGCACCGCT
TAAACGCACGTACGCGCTGTCTACCGCGTTTTAACCGCCACTAGAAGCGCTTACTAGTCTCCAGGCACGT
GTGAGACCGGCACATGAAAAAAAAAAGCATGCTCGAGTATGAAAAAAAAAACGCATCCCGGTGCCGAGGC
CGCTCAATTGGTCGTAGACAGCTCTAGCACCGCTTAAACGCACGTACGCGCTGTCTACCGCGTTTTAACC
GCCACTAGAAGCGCTTACTAGTCTCCAGGCACGTGTGAGACCGGCACATGAAAAAAAACAGCGGTACCGC
TGAAAAAAAACGCATCCCGGTGCCGAGGCCGCTCAATTGGTCGTAGACAGCTCTAGCACCGCTTAAACGC
ACGTACGCGCTGTCTACCGCGTTTTAACCGCCACTAGAAGCGCTTACTAGTCTCCAGGCACGTGTGAGAC
CGGCACATGAAAAAAAAAAGCATGCTCGAGTATGAAAAAAAAAACGCATCCCGGTGCCGAGGCCGCTCAA
TTGGTCGTAGACAGCTCTAGCACCGCTTAAACGCACGTACGCGCTGTCTACCGCGTTTTAACCGCCACTA
GAAGCGCTTACTAGTCTCCAGGCACGTGTGAGACCGGCACATGAAAAAAAACAGCGGTACCAGATCTCCA
AGCTT
